Addgene plasmid #219076: SFFV-NR3C1-Brd 106
Purpose: Transcription factor NR3C1 with a specific barcode assigned.
Depositing lab: Filipe Pereira. Depositing organization: Center for Neuroscience and Cell Biology, University of Coimbra. Publication: A combinatorial transcription factor screening platform for immune cell reprogramming. Kurochkin I, Altman AR, Caiado I, Pertiga-Cabral D, Halitzki E, Minaeva M, Zimmermannova O, Henriques-Oliveira L, Klein D, Nair M, Oliveira D, Cajal LR, Knittel R, Feick C, Ringner M, Martin M, Cirovic B, Pires CF, Rosa FF, Sitnicka E, Theis FJ, Pereira CF. Cell Syst. 2026 Jan 21;17(1):101457. doi: 10.1016/j.cels.2025.101457. Epub 2026 Jan 14. PubMed 41539305.
Backbone
  Vector backbone: SFFV-MCS
  Backbone size w/o insert (bp): 6638
  Vector type: Lentiviral
Growth in bacteria
  Bacterial resistance: Ampicillin, 100 μg/mL
  Growth temperature: 37°C
  Growth strain: NEB Stable
  Copy number: High Copy
Gene/Insert
  Gene/Insert name: NR3C1
  Species: H. sapiens (human)
  Insert size (bp): 2334
  Entrez Gene: NR3C1 (a.k.a. GCCR, GCR, GCRST, GR, GRL)
  Promoter: The spleen focus-forming virus (SFFV) promoter
  Cloning method: Restriction Enzyme; 5′ cloning site Bsp119I (not destroyed); 3′ cloning site BstHI (not destroyed)
Terms and licenses: Academic/Nonprofit Terms; Industry Terms: Not Available to Industry
Depositor comments: Barcode sequence cloned into XbaI restriction site. Design of plasmid is as follows: SFFV-[TF sequence]-WPRE-[Barcode sequence].
How to cite: SFFV-NR3C1-Brd 106 was a gift from Filipe Pereira (Addgene plasmid # 219076 ; http://n2t.net/addgene:219076 ; RRID:Addgene_219076)
