[The description below was written by a language model from this plasmid's Addgene catalogue record and pLannotate feature annotations shown in this document.]
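Description:
SFFV-NR3C1-Brd 106 is a lentiviral transfer plasmid built on the SFFV-MCS backbone that expresses the human transcription factor NR3C1 (the glucocorticoid receptor) together with a construct-specific DNA barcode. It is propagated in E. coli through a high-copy ColE1/pUC-type origin with ampicillin selection (AmpR), and the backbone also carries an f1 origin, an SV40 origin and pBluescript-derived remnants such as lac promoter/operator elements, a lacZα fragment and T3/T7 promoters.

The annotated viral architecture matches a third-generation, self-inactivating design. An RSV promoter fused to a truncated HIV-1 5' LTR drives genomic RNA production in packaging cells. It is followed by the Ψ packaging signal with flanking gag and env fragments, the RRE for Rev-dependent nuclear export, and the cPPT/CTS, which aids nuclear import of the viral genome. The 3' LTR carries the ΔU3 deletion and is followed by an SV40 polyadenylation signal.

Within this frame, the spleen focus-forming virus (SFFV) LTR promoter, which is commonly used for strong expression in haematopoietic and other mammalian cells, drives the 2,334 bp NR3C1 coding sequence, cloned between retained restriction sites of the multiple cloning site. A WPRE downstream enhances transcript stability and expression. According to the depositor, the barcode was inserted at an XbaI site after the WPRE, giving the layout SFFV–TF–WPRE–barcode; the barcode is not annotated in the feature table. No tag, reporter or mammalian selection marker is recorded. The plasmid belongs to a barcoded transcription factor collection made for combinatorial screening in immune cell reprogramming, where the barcode presumably serves to identify which factor was delivered to a given cell.
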