Features (pLannotate 1.2.2; 29 found; start..end, strand, type, name):
      2..148     -  CDS            env (fragment): ENV_HV1W1 - Experimental evidence at protein level: Swiss-Prot protein existence level 1. [Transmembrane protein gp41]: Acts as a class I viral fusion protein. Under the current model, the protein has at least 3 conformational states: pre-fusion native state, pre-hairpin intermediate state, and post-fusion hairpin state. During fusion of viral and target intracellular membranes, the coiled coil regions (heptad repeats) assume a trimer-of-hairpins structure, positioning the fusion peptide in close proximity to the C-terminal region of the ectodomain. The formation of this structure appears to d
    133..496     -  CDS            HIV-1 gag (fragment): gag protein from human immunodeficiency virus 1; gag
    480..605     -  misc_feature   HIV-1 Ψ: packaging signal of human immunodeficiency virus type 1
    652..832     -  LTR            5' LTR (truncated): truncated 5' long terminal repeat (LTR) from HIV-1
    833..1059    -  promoter       RSV promoter: Rous sarcoma virus enhancer/promoter
   1087..1105    -  promoter       T3 promoter: promoter for bacteriophage T3 RNA polymerase
   1150..1166    -  protein_bind   lac operator: The lac repressor binds to the lac operator to inhibit transcription in E. coli. This inhibition can be relieved by adding lactose or isopropyl-β-D-thiogalactopyranoside (IPTG). lac repressor encoded by lacI
   1174..1204    -  promoter       lac promoter: promoter for the E. coli lac operon
   1219..1240    -  protein_bind   CAP binding site: CAP binding activates transcription in the presence of cAMP. E. coli catabolite activator protein
   1253..1345    -  CDS            lacI (fragment): lac repressor; lacI; The lac repressor binds to the lac operator to inhibit transcription in E. coli. This inhibition can be relieved by adding lactose or isopropyl-β-D-thiogalactopyranoside (IPTG).
   1528..2116    -  rep_origin     ori: high-copy-number ColE1/pMB1/pBR322/pUC origin of replication
   2287..3147    -  CDS            AmpR: β-lactamase; bla; confers resistance to ampicillin, carbenicillin, and related antibiotics
   3148..3252    -  promoter       AmpR promoter: bla
   3305..3733    -  rep_origin     f1 ori (sequence partly withheld): f1 bacteriophage origin of replication; arrow indicates direction of (+) strand synthesis
   3738..3893    -  CDS            lacZα (fragment): LacZα fragment of β-galactosidase; lacZ fragment
   3901..3919    +  promoter       T7 promoter: promoter for bacteriophage T7 RNA polymerase
   3940..4075    -  rep_origin     SV40 ori: SV40 origin of replication
   4115..4236    -  polyA_signal   SV40 poly(A) signal: SV40 polyadenylation signal
   4308..4541    -  LTR            3' LTR (ΔU3): self-inactivating 3' long terminal repeat (LTR) from HIV-1
   4543..4602    -  CDS            nef (fragment): NEF_HV1Z2 - Experimental evidence at protein level: Swiss-Prot protein existence level 1. Extracellular Nef protein targets CD4(+) T-lymphocytes for apoptosis by interacting with CXCR4 surface receptors. From Human immunodeficiency virus type 1 group M subtype D (isolate Z2/CDC-Z34) (HIV-1).
   4660..5063    -  misc_feature   WPRE: woodchuck hepatitis virus posttranscriptional regulatory element
   5195..5254    -  CDS            S (fragment): HBSAG_WHV6 - Experimental evidence at transcript level: Swiss-Prot protein existence level 2. The middle envelope protein plays an important role in the budding of the virion. It is involved in the induction of budding in a nucleocapsid independent way. In this process the majority of envelope proteins bud to form subviral lipoprotein particles of 22 nm of diameter that do not contain a nucleocapsid (By similarity). From Woodchuck hepatitis B virus (isolate w64/pWS23) (WHV).
   5254..5279    -  misc_feature   MCS (fragment): pBluescript multiple cloning site
   5290..7623    -  CDS            NR3C1: GCR_HUMAN - Also known as GRL. Experimental evidence at protein level: Swiss-Prot protein existence level 1. [Isoform Alpha-D3]: Has lowest transcriptional activation activity of all isoforms created by alternative initiation (PubMed:15866175, PubMed:23820903). Has transcriptional repression activity (PubMed:23303127). From Homo sapiens (Human).
   7648..7671    -  misc_feature   MCS (fragment): pBluescript multiple cloning site
   7681..8082    -  promoter       SFFV promoter: spleen focus-forming virus long terminal repeat (LTR) promoter
   8116..8233    -  misc_feature   cPPT/CTS: central polypurine tract and central termination sequence of HIV-1
   8252..8352    -  CDS            Rev (fragment): human immunodeficiency virus 1 (HIV-1) Rev protein; rev; enhances nuclear export of unspliced and incompletely spliced viral mRNAs
   8729..8962    -  misc_feature   RRE: The Rev response element (RRE) of HIV-1 allows for Rev-dependent mRNA export from the nucleus to the cytoplasm.
>Addgene plasmid #219076 | SFFV-NR3C1-Brd 106 | addgene full sequence | sequence record 450430 | Addgene NGS Result
TTTTTTCTCTCTGCACCACTCTTCTCTTTGCCTTGGTGGGTGCTACTCCTAATGGTTCAATTTTTACTAC
TTTATATTTATATAATTCACTTCTCCAATTGTCCCTCATATCTCCTCCTCCAGGTCTGAAGATCAGCGGC
CGCTTGCTGTGCGGTGGTCTTACTTTTGTTTTGCTCTTCCTCTATCTTGTCTAAAGCTTCCTTGGTGTCT
TTTATCTCTATCCTTTGATGCACACAATAGAGGGTTGCTACTGTATTATATAATGATCTAAGTTCTTCTG
ATCCTGTCTGAAGGGATGGTTGTAGCTGTCCCAGTATTTGTCTACAGCCTTCTGATGTTTCTAACAGGCC
AGGATTAACTGCGAATCGTTCTAGCTCCCTGCTTGCCCATACTATATGTTTTAATTTATATTTTTTCTTT
CCCCCTGGCCTTAACCGAATTTTTTCCCATCGCGATCTAATTCTCCCCCGCTTAATACTGACGCTCTCGC
ACCCATCTCTCTCCTTCTAGCCTCCGCTAGTCAAAATTTTTGGCGTACTCACCAGTCGCCGCCCCTCGCC
TCTTGCCGTGCGCGCTTCAGCAAGCCGAGTCCTGCGTCGAGAGAGCTCCTCTGGTTTCCCTTTCGCTTTC
AAGTCCCTGTTCGGGCGCCACTGCTAGAGATTTTCCACACTGACTAAAAGGGTCTGAGGGATCTCTAGTT
ACCAGAGTCACACAACAGACGGGCACACACTACTTGAAGCACTCAAGGCAAGCTTTATTGAGGCTTAAGC
AGTGGGTTCCCTAGTTAGCCAGAGAGCTCCCAGGCTCAGATCTGGTCTAACCAGAGAGACCCGTTTATGT
ATCGAGCTAGGCACTTAAATACAATATCTCTGCAATGCGGCAATTCAGTGGTTCGTCCAATCCATGTCAG
ACCCGTCTGTTGCCTTCCTAATAAGGCACGATCGTACCACCTTACTTCCACCAATCGGCATGCACGGTGC
TTTTTCTCTCCTTGTAAGGCATGTTGCTAACTCATCGTTACCATGTTGCAAGACTACAAGAGTATTGCAT
AAGACTACATTAAGCTTGCAGCTCCAGCTTTTGTTCCCTTTAGTGAGGGTTAATTGCGCGCTTGGCGTAA
TCATGGTCATAGCTGTTTCCTGTGTGAAATTGTTATCCGCTCACAATTCCACACAACATACGAGCCGGAA
GCATAAAGTGTAAAGCCTGGGGTGCCTAATGAGTGAGCTAACTCACATTAATTGCGTTGCGCTCACTGCC
CGCTTTCCAGTCGGGAAACCTGTCGTGCCAGCTGCATTAATGAATCGGCCAACGCGCGGGGAGAGGCGGT
TTGCGTATTGGGCGCTCTTCCGCTTCCTCGCTCACTGACTCGCTGCGCTCGGTCGTTCGGCTGCGGCGAG
CGGTATCAGCTCACTCAAAGGCGGTAATACGGTTATCCACAGAATCAGGGGATAACGCAGGAAAGAACAT
GTGAGCAAAAGGCCAGCAAAAGGCCAGGAACCGTAAAAAGGCCGCGTTGCTGGCGTTTTTCCATAGGCTC
CGCCCCCCTGACGAGCATCACAAAAATCGACGCTCAAGTCAGAGGTGGCGAAACCCGACAGGACTATAAA
GATACCAGGCGTTTCCCCCTGGAAGCTCCCTCGTGCGCTCTCCTGTTCCGACCCTGCCGCTTACCGGATA
CCTGTCCGCCTTTCTCCCTTCGGGAAGCGTGGCGCTTTCTCATAGCTCACGCTGTAGGTATCTCAGTTCG
GTGTAGGTCGTTCGCTCCAAGCTGGGCTGTGTGCACGAACCCCCCGTTCAGCCCGACCGCTGCGCCTTAT
CCGGTAACTATCGTCTTGAGTCCAACCCGGTAAGACACGACTTATCGCCACTGGCAGCAGCCACTGGTAA
CAGGATTAGCAGAGCGAGGTATGTAGGCGGTGCTACAGAGTTCTTGAAGTGGTGGCCTAACTACGGCTAC
ACTAGAAGAACAGTATTTGGTATCTGCGCTCTGCTGAAGCCAGTTACCTTCGGAAAAAGAGTTGGTAGCT
CTTGATCCGGCAAACAAACCACCGCTGGTAGCGGTGGTTTTTTTGTTTGCAAGCAGCAGATTACGCGCAG
AAAAAAAGGATCTCAAGAAGATCCTTTGATCTTTTCTACGGGGTCTGACGCTCAGTGGAACGAAAACTCA
CGTTAAGGGATTTTGGTCATGAGATTATCAAAAAGGATCTTCACCTAGATCCTTTTAAATTAAAAATGAA
GTTTTAAATCAATCTAAAGTATATATGAGTAAACTTGGTCTGACAGTTACCAATGCTTAATCAGTGAGGC
ACCTATCTCAGCGATCTGTCTATTTCGTTCATCCATAGTTGCCTGACTCCCCGTCGTGTAGATAACTACG
ATACGGGAGGGCTTACCATCTGGCCCCAGTGCTGCAATGATACCGCGAGACCCACGCTCACCGGCTCCAG
ATTTATCAGCAATAAACCAGCCAGCCGGAAGGGCCGAGCGCAGAAGTGGTCCTGCAACTTTATCCGCCTC
CATCCAGTCTATTAATTGTTGCCGGGAAGCTAGAGTAAGTAGTTCGCCAGTTAATAGTTTGCGCAACGTT
GTTGCCATTGCTACAGGCATCGTGGTGTCACGCTCGTCGTTTGGTATGGCTTCATTCAGCTCCGGTTCCC
AACGATCAAGGCGAGTTACATGATCCCCCATGTTGTGCAAAAAAGCGGTTAGCTCCTTCGGTCCTCCGAT
CGTTGTCAGAAGTAAGTTGGCCGCAGTGTTATCACTCATGGTTATGGCAGCACTGCATAATTCTCTTACT
GTCATGCCATCCGTAAGATGCTTTTCTGTGACTGGTGAGTACTCAACCAAGTCATTCTGAGAATAGTGTA
TGCGGCGACCGAGTTGCTCTTGCCCGGCGTCAATACGGGATAATACCGCGCCACATAGCAGAACTTTAAA
AGTGCTCATCATTGGAAAACGTTCTTCGGGGCGAAAACTCTCAAGGATCTTACCGCTGTTGAGATCCAGT
TCGATGTAACCCACTCGTGCACCCAACTGATCTTCAGCATCTTTTACTTTCACCAGCGTTTCTGGGTGAG
CAAAAACAGGAAGGCAAAATGCCGCAAAAAAGGGAATAAGGGCGACACGGAAATGTTGAATACTCATACT
CTTCCTTTTTCAATATTATTGAAGCATTTATCAGGGTTATTGTCTCATGAGCGGATACATATTTGAATGT
ATTTAGAAAAATAAACAAATAGGGGTTCCGCGCACATTTCCCCGAAAAGTGCCACCTAAATTGTAAGCGT
TAATATTTTGTTAAAATTCGCGTTAAATTTTTGTTAAATCAGCTCATTTTTTAACCAATAGGCCGAAATC
GGCAAAATCCCTTATAAATCAAAAGAATAGACCGAGATAGGGT
[37 nt withheld, positions 3404-3440]
AAAGAACGTGGACTCCAACGTCAAAGG
[49 nt withheld, positions 3468-3516]
T
[91 nt withheld, positions 3518-3608]
G
[124 nt withheld, positions 3610-3733]
CCCATTCGCCATTCAGGCTGCGCAACTGTTGGGAAGGGCGATCGGTGCGGGCCTCTTCGCTATTACGCCA
GCTGGCGAAAGGGGGATGTGCTGCAAGGCGATTAAGTTGGGTAACGCCAGGGTTTTCCCAGTCACGACGT
TGTAAAACGACGGCCAGTGAGCGCGCGTAATACGACTCACTATAGGGCGAATTGGGTACGTCCCTAGGCC
TCCAAAAAAGCCTCCTCACTACTTCTGGAATAGCTCAGAGGCCGAGGCGGCCTCGGCCTCTGCATAAATA
AAAAAAATTAGTCAGCCATGGGGCGGAGAATGGGCGGAACTGGGCGGAGTTAGGGGCGGGATGGGCGGAG
TTAGGGGCGGGATAGCTAGAGCCAGACATGATAAGATACATTGATGAGTTTGGACAAACCACAACTAGAA
TGCAGTGAAAAAAATGCTTTATTTGTGAAATTTGTGATGCTATTGCTTTATTTGTAACCATTATAAGCTG
CAATAAACAAGTTCCTCTCACTCTCTGATATTCATTTCTTTGCAAGTTATAAATACTGAATAATAAGATG
ACATGAACTACTACTGCTAGAGATTTTCCACACTGACTAAAAGGGTCTGAGGGATCTCTAGTTACCAGAG
TCACACAACAGACGGGCACACACTACTTGAAGCACTCAAGGCAAGCTTTATTGAGGCTTAAGCAGTGGGT
TCCCTAGTTAGCCAGAGAGCTCCCAGGCTCAGATCTGGTCTAACCAGAGAGACCCAGTACAAGCAAAAAG
CAGATCTTGTCTTCGTTGGGAGTGAATTAGCCCTTCCAGTCCCCCCTTTTCTTTTAAAAAGTGGCTAAGA
TCTACAGCTGCCTTGTAAGTCATTGGTCTAGAAGCGCTATTTAGAGTGTACATCTAGAAGGTACAGCTTG
ATATCGAATTGCAAAGGACGTCAGCTTCCCCGACAACACCACGGAATTATCAGTGCCCAGCAACCTAGCC
CCTGTCCAGCAGCGGGCAAGGCAGGCGGCGATGAGTTCTGCCGTGGCGATCGGGAGGGGGAAAGCGAAAG
TCCCAGAAAGGAGTTGACAGGTGGTGGCAATGCCCCAGCCAGTGGGGGTTGCGTCAGCAAACACAGAGCA
CACCACGCCACGTTGACGGACAACGGGCCACAACTCCTCATAAAGAGACAGCAACCAGGATTTATACAAG
GAGGAGAAAACGAAAGCCGTACGGGAAGCAATAGCATGATACAGAGGCATTAAAGCAGCATATCCACACA
GCGTAAAAGGAGCAACATAGTTAAGAATATCAGTCAATCTTTCACAAATTTTGTAATCCAGAGGTTGATT
AACAGGAACAGAGCGTAAATAACGGGAAAGTTTCTTAACATGTTTGTCTTGTGGCAATACACCTGAACTA
GTAATTACATATCCCTAAAAATGTAAATGATTGCCCCACCATTTTGTTTTATTAACATTTAAATGTATAC
CCAAATCAAGAAAAACAGAACAAATATGGGAATAAATGGCGGTAAGATGCTCGAATTCCTGCAGCCCGGG
GGATCCGACCGGTTCACTTTTGATGAAACAGAAGTTTTTTGATATTTCCATTTGAATATTTTGGTATCTG
ATTGGTGATGATTTCAGCTAACATCTCGGGGAATTCAATACTCATGGTCTTATCCAAAAATGTTTGGAAG
CAATAGTTAAGGAGATTTTCAACCACTTCATGCATAGAATCCAAGAGTTTTGTCAGTTGATAAAACCGCT
GCCAGTTCTGGCTGGAGTTTCCTTCCCTCTTGACAATGGCTTTTCCTAGCTCTTTGATGTAGGTCATTCT
AATTTCATCAAATAGCTCTTGGCTCTTCAGACCGTCCTTAGGAACTGAAGAGAGAAGCAGTAAGGTTTTC
ATACAGAGATACTCTTCATAAGATACCTGAAGCCTGTGTAACTCAGAGGAAACATACAGCATGTGTTTAC
ATTGGTCGTACATGCAGGGTAGAGTCATTCTCTGCTCATTAATAATCAGATCAGGAGCAAAACACAGCAG
GTTTGCACTTGATTGTCTATATGATCTCCACCCCAGAGCAAATGCCATAAGAAACATCCAGGAGTACTGC
AGTAGGGTCATTTGGTCATCCAGGTGTAAGTTCCTGAAACCTGGTATTGCCTTTGCCCATTTCACTGCTG
CAATCACTTGCCGCCCTCCTAACATGTTGAGCGTAGTCATGATCCTCCAAGTTGAGTCTGGAACAGAGCT
ATCATATCCTGCATATAACACTTCAGGTTCAATAACCTCCAACAGTGACACCAGGGTAGGGGTGAGTTGT
GGTAACGTTGCAGGAACTATTGTTTTGTTACCAGGATTTTCAGAGGTTTCTTGTGAGACTCCTGTAGTGG
CCTGCTGAATTCCTTTTATTTTTTTCTTTGTTTTTCGAGCTTCCAGGTTCATTCCAGCCTGAAGACATTT
TCGATAGCGGCATGCTGGGCAGTTTTTTCTTCGAATTTTATCGATGATGCAATCATTCCTTCCAGCACAT
AGGTAATTGTGCTGTCTACCTTCCACTGCTCTTTTGAAGAAAACTTTACAGCTTCCACAAGTTAAGACTC
CATAATGACATCCTGAAGCTTCATCAGAGCACACCAGGCAGAGTTTGGGAGGTGGTCCTGTTGTTGCTGT
TGAGGAGCTGGATGGAGGAGAGCTTACATCTGGTCTCATGCTGGGGCTTGAATAGCCATTAGAAAAAACT
GTTCGACCAGGGAAGTTCAGAGTCCCCAGAGAAGTCAAGTTGTCATCTCCAGATCCTTGGCACCTATTCC
AATTTTCGGAACCAACGGGAATTGGTGGAATGACATTAAAAATAGGCTTCTGATCCTGCTGTTGAGAAAG
GGATGCTGTATTCATGTCATAGTGGTACATCTGTCCTCCAGAGGTACTCACACCATGAACAGAAATGGCA
GACATTTTATTACCAATTATATTTGCTCCAGGAAAGCTTGCCTGACAGTAAACTGTGCCCAGTTTCTCTT
GCTTAATTACCCCAGGGGTGCAGAGTTCGATGAAATCTTCTTTTTCTGTTTTCACTTGGGGCAGTGTTAC
ATTACTGGGGCTTGACAAAACCAGATCTCCATTATCCTTAATTTTGGGTTTAGTGTCCGGTAAAATGAGA
GGCTTGCAGTCCTCATTCGAGTTTCCTTCCAAAAGGAATGAATCGTCTTCTCCCGCCAGAGGAGAAAGCA
AACAGTTTTCATCTATCAACAGGTCTGATCTCCAAGGACTCTCATTCGTCTCTTTACCTGGGGACCCAGA
AGAAAACTCCAAATCCTGCAAAATGTCAAAGGTGCTTTGGTCTGTGGTATACAATTTCACATTGCCACCG
TTGGTGCCAGTCTGGCCCTTCAAATGTTGCTGTTCTGAAGATACATCAGAGTGAGTTTTTGGAAACTCCT
TCTCTGTGGGGGCAGCAGACACAGCAGTGGATGCTGAACTCTTGGGGTTCTCTGGAACACTGGTCGACCT
ATTGAGGTTTGCAATGCTTTCTTCCAAAAGCTTTAAGTCTGTTTCCCCCGAGGAAAGGCTGATTTGGCCC
TGCTGTGGGAATCCCAGGTCATTTCCCATCACTTTTGTTTCTGTCTCTCCCATATACAGTCCCATTGAGA
GTGAAACTGCTTTGGACAGATCTGGCTGCTGCGCATTGCTTACTGAGCCTTTTGGAAAATCAACCAAAAG
TCTTCGCTGCTTGGAGTCTGATTGAGAAGCGACAGCCAGTGAGGGTGAAGACGCAGAAACCTTCACAGTA
GCTCCTCCTCTTAGGGTTTTATAGAAGTCCATCACATCTCCCCTCTCCTGAGCAAGCACACTGCTGGGGT
TTTCTTCTCTACCAGGAGTTAATGATTCTTTGGAGTCCATTTCGAACCGCGGGCTAGCGGATCCGTCGAC
GGTATCGATAAGCTTGATTCGACCGGCCGACTCAGTCTGTCGGAGGACTGGCGCGCCGAGTGAGGGGTTG
TGAGCTCTTTTATAGAGCTCGGGAAGCAGAAGCGCGCGAACAGAAGCGAGAAGCAGGCTGATTGGTTAAT
TCAAATAAGGCGCAGGGTCATTTCAGGTCCTTGGGGGAGCCTGGAAACATCTGATGGGTCTTAAGAAACT
GCTGAGGGTTGGGCCATATCTGGGGACCATCTGTTCTTGGCCTCGGGCCGGGGCCGAAACTGCGGTGACC
ATCTGTTCTTGGCCCCGGGCCGGGGCCGAAACTGCTCACCGCAGATATCCTGTTTGGCCCAACGTTAGCT
ATTTTCATGTACCCGCCCTTGATCTGAACTTCTCTATTCTTGGTTTGGTATTTTTCCATGCCTTGCAAAA
TGGCGTTACTGCAGCCAGCTCGAGGCTAGTCTCGTGATCGATAAAATTTTGAATTTTTGTAATTTGTTTT
TGTAATTCTTTAGTTTGTATGTCTGTTGCTATTATGTCTACTATTCTTTCCCCTGCACTGTACCCCCCAA
TCCCCCCTTTTCTTTTAAAAGTTAACCGATACCGTCGAGATCCGTTCACTAATCGAATGGATCTGTCTCT
GTCTCTCTCTCCACCTTCTTCTTCTATTCCTTCGGGCCTGTCGGGTCCCCTCGGGGTTGGGAGGTGGGTC
TGAAACGATAATGGTGAATATCCCTGCCTAACTCTATTCACTATAGAAAGTACAGCAAAAACTATTCTTA
AACCTACCAAGCCTCCTACTATCATTATGAATAATTTTATATACCACAGCCAATTTGTTATGTTAAACCA
ATTCCACAAACTTGCCCATTTATCTAATTCCAATAATTCTTGTTCATTCTTTTCTTGCTGGTTTTGCGAT
TCTTCAATTAAGGAGTGTATTAAGCTTGTGTAATTGTTAATTTCTCTGTCCCACTCCATCCAGGTCGTGT
GATTCCAAATCTGTTCCAGAGATTTATTACTCCAACTAGCATTCCAAGGCACAGCAGTGGTGCAAATGAG
TTTTCCAGAGCAACCCCAAATCCCCAGGAGCTGTTGATCCTTTAGGTATCTTTCCACAGCCAGGATTCTT
GCCTGGAGCTGCTTGATGCCCCAGACTGTGAGTTGCAACAGATGCTGTTGCGCCTCAATAGCCCTCAGCA
AATTGTTCTGCTGCTGCACTATACCAGACAATAATTGTCTGGCCTGTACCGTCAGCGTCATTGACGCTGC
GCCCATAGTGCTTCCTGCTGCTCCCAAGAACCCAAGGAACAAAGCTCCTATTCCCACTGCTC
