>Addgene plasmid #219076 | SFFV-NR3C1-Brd 106 | depositor partial sequence | sequence record 427709 | Barcode sequence
TGTACACTCTAAATAGCGCT
